Addgene plasmid #84907: pAG303-Gal-GA50
Purpose: induce expression of dipeptide repeat GA in yeast
Depositing lab: Aaron Gitler. Depositing organization: Stanford University. Publication: Modifiers of C9orf72 dipeptide repeat toxicity connect nucleocytoplasmic transport defects to FTD/ALS. Jovicic A, Mertens J, Boeynaems S, Bogaert E, Chai N, Yamada SB, Paul JW 3rd, Sun S, Herdy JR, Bieri G, Kramer NJ, Gage FH, Van Den Bosch L, Robberecht W, Gitler AD. Nat Neurosci. 2015 Sep;18(9):1226-9. doi: 10.1038/nn.4085. PubMed 26308983.
Backbone
  Vector backbone: pAG303-Gal-ccdB
  Backbone manufacturer: Susan Lindquist (Addgene plasmid # 14133)
  Backbone size w/o insert (bp): 5192
  Vector type: Yeast Expression
  Selectable markers: HIS3
Growth in bacteria
  Bacterial resistance: Ampicillin, 100 μg/mL
  Growth temperature: 37°C
  Growth strain: DH5alpha
  Copy number: Unknown
Gene/Insert
  Gene/Insert name: GA50 (alt name: C9orf72 dipeptide)
  Species: Synthetic
  Insert size (bp): 378
  Entrez Gene: C9orf72 (a.k.a. ALSFTD, DENND9, DENNL72, FTDALS, FTDALS1)
  Promoter: GAL1
  Tag / fusion protein: Myc (C terminal on insert); FLAG (C terminal on insert)
  Cloning method: Gateway Cloning
  Sequencing primers: 5′ T7; 3′ T3
Terms and licenses: Academic/Nonprofit Terms; Industry Terms: Not Available to Industry
How to cite: pAG303-Gal-GA50 was a gift from Aaron Gitler (Addgene plasmid # 84907 ; http://n2t.net/addgene:84907 ; RRID:Addgene_84907)
