[The description below was written by a language model from this plasmid's Addgene catalogue record and pLannotate feature annotations shown in this document.]
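Description:
pAG303-Gal-GA50 is a yeast expression plasmid built on the Gateway destination vector pAG303-Gal-ccdB, in which the ccdB cassette has been replaced by recombination with a synthetic open reading frame encoding fifty glycine-alanine dipeptide repeats (GA50). This is one of the dipeptide repeat proteins associated with the C9orf72 repeat expansion in ALS/FTD. The plasmid is propagated in E. coli through a high-copy ColE1/pUC-type origin and an ampicillin resistance gene (β-lactamase with its own promoter). An f1 origin and remnants of the pBluescript lacZα/lac promoter region are also present. For yeast, the selectable marker is HIS3 with its native promoter, which allows selection in histidine auxotrophs. The feature table shows no yeast replication origin (no 2μ or CEN/ARS element), consistent with a vector that must integrate into the genome to be maintained, although the record does not state this explicitly.

The expression cassette places the 378 bp insert between attB1 and attB2 sites left by the Gateway reaction, downstream of the S. cerevisiae GAL1 promoter and upstream of the CYC1 terminator. GAL1 is regulated by Gal4, so expression can be switched on with galactose. This is useful for a protein whose effects on growth are being tested. The catalogue lists C-terminal Myc and FLAG tags on the insert. The annotation detects a FLAG-type epitope just before attB2 but does not call a Myc tag. Flanking T7 and T3 promoters come from the backbone and serve as sequencing primer sites. The stated purpose is inducible expression of the GA dipeptide repeat in yeast, and the associated study searched for modifiers of C9orf72 dipeptide repeat toxicity.
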