Features (pLannotate 1.2.2; 25 found; start..end, strand, type, name):
    137..186     +  misc_feature   bom (fragment): basis of mobility region from pBR322
    191..265     -  CDS            MRM1 (fragment): MRM1_YEAST - Also known as PET56 From Saccharomyces cerevisiae (strain ATCC 204508 / S288c) (Baker's yeast).
    315..502     +  promoter       HIS3 promoter: S. cerevisiae HIS3
    503..1162    +  CDS            HIS3: imidazoleglycerol-phosphate dehydratase, required for histidine biosynthesis; S. cerevisiae HIS3; yeast auxotrophic marker
   1119..1412    +  CDS            YO201_YEAST (fragment): Protein uncertain: Swiss-Prot protein existence level 5. From Saccharomyces cerevisiae (strain ATCC 204508 / S288c) (Baker's yeast).
   1369..1422    +  misc_feature   bom (fragment): basis of mobility region from pBR322
   1423..1878    -  rep_origin     f1 ori (sequence partly withheld): f1 bacteriophage origin of replication; arrow indicates direction of (+) strand synthesis
   1886..2043    -  CDS            lacZα (fragment): LacZα fragment of β-galactosidase; lacZ fragment
   2046..2064    +  promoter       T7 promoter: promoter for bacteriophage T7 RNA polymerase
   2084..2525    +  promoter       GAL1 promoter: S. cerevisiae GAL1; inducible promoter, regulated by Gal4
   2540..2560    +  misc_feature   MCS (fragment): pBluescript multiple cloning site
   2564..2588    +  protein_bind   attB1: mutant version of attB; recombination site for the Gateway® BP reaction BP Clonase™
   2951..2974    +  CDS            3xFLAG (fragment): three tandem FLAG® epitope tags
   2985..3009    -  protein_bind   attB2: mutant version of attB; recombination site for the Gateway® BP reaction BP Clonase™
   3013..3060    +  misc_feature   MCS (fragment): pBluescript multiple cloning site
   3061..3308    +  terminator     CYC1 terminator: S. cerevisiae CYC1; transcription terminator for CYC1
   3331..3349    -  promoter       T3 promoter: promoter for bacteriophage T3 RNA polymerase
   3394..3410    -  protein_bind   lac operator: The lac repressor binds to the lac operator to inhibit transcription in E. coli. This inhibition can be relieved by adding lactose or isopropyl-β-D-thiogalactopyranoside (IPTG). lac repressor encoded by lacI
   3418..3448    -  promoter       lac promoter: promoter for the E. coli lac operon
   3463..3484    -  protein_bind   CAP binding site: CAP binding activates transcription in the presence of cAMP. E. coli catabolite activator protein
   3497..3589    -  CDS            lacI (fragment): lac repressor; lacI; The lac repressor binds to the lac operator to inhibit transcription in E. coli. This inhibition can be relieved by adding lactose or isopropyl-β-D-thiogalactopyranoside (IPTG).
   3772..4360    -  rep_origin     ori: high-copy-number ColE1/pMB1/pBR322/pUC origin of replication
   4531..5391    -  CDS            AmpR: β-lactamase; bla; confers resistance to ampicillin, carbenicillin, and related antibiotics
   5392..5496    -  promoter       AmpR promoter: bla
   5581..35      +  CDS            rop (fragment) (across the origin): Rop protein, which maintains plasmids at low copy number; rop
>Addgene plasmid #84907 | pAG303-Gal-GA50 | depositor full sequence | sequence record 167361 | pAG303-Gal-GA50 sequence 5581 bps
TCGCGCGTTTCGGTGATGACGGTGAAAACCTCTGACACATGCAGCTCCCGGAGACGGTCACAGCTTGTCT
GTAAGCGGATGCCGGGAGCAGACAAGCCCGTCAGGGCGCGTCAGCGGGTGTTGGCGGGTGTCGGGGCTGG
CTTAACTATGCGGCATCAGAGCAGATTGTACTGAGAGTGCACCATAATTCCGTTTTAAGAGCTTGGTGAG
CGCTAGGAGTCACTGCCAGGTATCGTTTGAACACGGCATTAGTCAGGGAAGTCATAACACAGTCCTTTCC
CGCAATTTTCTTTTTCTATTACTCTTGGCCTCCTCTAGTACACTCTATATTTTTTTATGCCTCGGTAATG
ATTTTCATTTTTTTTTTTCCACCTAGCGGATGACTCTTTTTTTTTCTTAGCGATTGGCATTATCACATAA
TGAATTATACATTATATAAAGTAATGTGATTTCTTCGAAGAATATACTAAAAAATGAGCAGGCAAGATAA
ACGAAGGCAAAGATGACAGAGCAGAAAGCCCTAGTAAAGCGTATTACAAATGAAACCAAGATTCAGATTG
CGATCTCTTTAAAGGGTGGTCCCCTAGCGATAGAGCACTCGATCTTCCCAGAAAAAGAGGCAGAAGCAGT
AGCAGAACAGGCCACACAATCGCAAGTGATTAACGTCCACACAGGTATAGGGTTTCTGGACCATATGATA
CATGCTCTGGCCAAGCATTCCGGCTGGTCGCTAATCGTTGAGTGCATTGGTGACTTACACATAGACGACC
ATCACACCACTGAAGACTGCGGGATTGCTCTCGGTCAAGCTTTTAAAGAGGCCCTACTGGCGCGTGGAGT
AAAAAGGTTTGGATCAGGATTTGCGCCTTTGGATGAGGCACTTTCCAGAGCGGTGGTAGATCTTTCGAAC
AGGCCGTACGCAGTTGTCGAACTTGGTTTGCAAAGGGAGAAAGTAGGAGATCTCTCTTGCGAGATGATCC
CGCATTTTCTTGAAAGCTTTGCAGAGGCTAGCAGAATTACCCTCCACGTTGATTGTCTGCGAGGCAAGAA
TGATCATCACCGTAGTGAGAGTGCGTTCAAGGCTCTTGCGGTTGCCATAAGAGAAGCCACCTCGCCCAAT
GGTACCAACGATGTTCCCTCCACCAAAGGTGTTCTTATGTAGTGACACCGATTATTTAAAGCTGCAGCAT
ACGATATATATACATGTGTATATATGTATACCTATGAATGTCAGTAAGTATGTATACGAACAGTATGATA
CTGAAGATGACAAGGTAATGCATCATTCTATACGTGTCATTCTGAACGAGGCGCGCTTTCCTTTTTTCTT
TTTGCTTTTTCTTTTTTTTTCTCTTGAACTCGACGGATCATATGCGGTGTGAAATACCGCACAGATGCGT
AAGGAGAAAATACCGCATCAGGAAATTGTAAACGTTAATATTTTGTTAAAATTCGCGTTAAATTTTTGTT
AAATCAGCTCATTTTTTAACCAATAGGCCGAAATCGGCAAAATCCCTTATAAATCAAAAGAATAGACCGA
GATAGGGT
[37 nt withheld, positions 1549-1585]
AAAGAACGTGGACTCCAACGTCAAAGG
[49 nt withheld, positions 1613-1661]
T
[91 nt withheld, positions 1663-1753]
G
[124 nt withheld, positions 1755-1878]
CGCGCCATTCGCCATTCAGGCTGCGCAACTGTTGGGAAGGGCGATCGGTGCGGGCCTCTTCGCTATTACG
CCAGCTGGCGAAGGGGGGATGTGCTGCAAGGCGATTAAGTTGGGTAACGCCAGGGTTTTCCCAGTCACGA
CGTTGTAAAACGACGGCCAGTGAATTGTAATACGACTCACTATAGGGCGAATTGGAGCTCTAGTACGGAT
TAGAAGCCGCCGAGCGGGTGACAGCCCTCCGAAGGAAGACTCTCCTCCGTGCGTCCTCGTCTTCACCGGT
CGCGTTCCTGAAACGCAGATGTGCCTCGCGCCGCACTGCTCCGAACAATAAAGATTCTACAATACTAGCT
TTTATGGTTATGAAGAGGAAAAATTGGCAGTAACCTGGCCCCACAAACCTTCAAATGAACGAATCAAATT
AACAACCATAGGATGATAATGCGATTAGTTTTTTAGCCTTATTTCTGGGGTAATTAATCAGCGAAGCGAT
GATTTTTGATCTATTAACAGATATATAAATGCAAAAACTGCATAACCACTTTAACTAATACTTTCAACAT
TTTCGGTTTGTATTACTTCTTATTCAAATGTAATAAAAGTATCAACAAAAAATTGTTAATATACCTCTAT
ACTTTAACGTCAAGGAGAAAAAACCCCGGATTCTAGAACTAGTGGATCCCCCATCACAAGTTTGTACAAA
AAAGCAGGCTTCGAATTCACCATGGGAGCAGGTGCTGGTGCAGGAGCTGGAGCAGGCGCTGGCGCAGGCG
CTGGAGCAGGTGCTGGTGCAGGAGCTGGCGCAGGAGCTGGTGCTGGAGCTGGTGCAGGAGCAGGCGCTGG
CGCAGGCGCAGGTGCAGGTGCAGGTGCTGGTGCAGGTGCTGGCGCTGGTGCTGGTGCTGGAGCTGGAGCT
GGCGCTGGGGCAGGCGCTGGTGCTGGTGCTGGTGCAGGAGCAGGTGCCGGAGCAGGTGCTGGTGCTGGAG
CTGGAGCTGGCGCTGGCGCAGGCGCAGGTGCAGGTGCAGGTGCTGAGCAGAAACTCATCTCAGAAGAGGA
TCTGGCAGCAAATGATATCCTGGATTACAAGGATGACGACGATAAGTAAAGATCTAACCCAGCTTTCTTG
TACAAAGTGGTGATGGGCTGCAGGAATTCGATATCAAGCTTATCGATACCGTCGACCTCGAGTCATGTAA
TTAGTTATGTCACGCTTACATTCACGCCCTCCCCCCACATCCGCTCTAACCGAAAAGGAAGGAGTTAGAC
AACCTGAAGTCTAGGTCCCTATTTATTTTTTTATAGTTATGTTAGTATTAAGAACGTTATTTATATTTCA
AATTTTTCTTTTTTTTCTGTACAGACGCGTGTACGCATGTAACATTATACTGAAAACCTTGCTTGAGAAG
GTTTTGGGACGCTCGAAGGCTTTAATTTGCGGCCGGTACCCAGCTTTTGTTCCCTTTAGTGAGGGTTAAT
TCCGAGCTTGGCGTAATCATGGTCATAGCTGTTTCCTGTGTGAAATTGTTATCCGCTCACAATTCCACAC
AACATAGGAGCCGGAAGCATAAAGTGTAAAGCCTGGGGTGCCTAATGAGTGAGGTAACTCACATTAATTG
CGTTGCGCTCACTGCCCGCTTTCCAGTCGGGAAACCTGTCGTGCCAGCTGCATTAATGAATCGGCCAACG
CGCGGGGAGAGGCGGTTTGCGTATTGGGCGCTCTTCCGCTTCCTCGCTCACTGACTCGCTGCGCTCGGTC
GTTCGGCTGCGGCGAGCGGTATCAGCTCACTCAAAGGCGGTAATACGGTTATCCACAGAATCAGGGGATA
ACGCAGGAAAGAACATGTGAGCAAAAGGCCAGCAAAAGGCCAGGAACCGTAAAAAGGCCGCGTTGCTGGC
GTTTTTCCATAGGCTCGGCCCCCCTGACGAGCATCACAAAAATCGACGCTCAAGTCAGAGGTGGCGAAAC
CCGACAGGACTATAAAGATACCAGGCGTTCCCCCCTGGAAGCTCCCTCGTGCGCTCTCCTGTTCCGACCC
TGCCGCTTACCGGATACCTGTCCGCCTTTCTCCCTTCGGGAAGCGTGGCGCTTTCTCAATGCTCACGCTG
TAGGTATCTCAGTTCGGTGTAGGTCGTTCGCTCCAAGCTGGGCTGTGTGCACGAACCCCCCGTTCAGCCC
GACCGCTGCGCCTTATCCGGTAACTATCGTCTTGAGTCCAACCCGGTAAGACACGACTTATCGCCACTGG
CAGCAGCCACTGGTAACAGGATTAGCAGAGCGAGGTATGTAGGCGGTGCTACAGAGTTCTTGAAGTGGTG
GCCTAACTACGGCTACACTAGAAGGACAGTATTTGGTATCTGCGCTCTGCTGAAGCCAGTTACCTTCGGA
AAAAGAGTTGGTAGCTCTTGATCCGGCAAACAAACCACCGCTGGTAGCGGTGGTTTTTTTGTTTGCAAGC
AGCAGATTACGCGCAGAAAAAAAGGATCTCAAGAAGATCCTTTGATCTTTTCTACGGGGTCTGACGCTCA
GTGGAACGAAAACTCACGTTAAGGGATTTTGGTCATGAGATTATCAAAAAGGATCTTCACCTAGATCCTT
TTAAATTAAAAATGAAGTTTTAAATCAATCTAAAGTATATATGAGTAAACTTGGTCTGACAGTTACCAAT
GCTTAATCAGTGAGGCACCTATCTCAGCGATCTGTCTATTTCGTTCATCCATAGTTGCCTGACTGCCCGT
CGTGTAGATAACTACGATACGGGAGGGCTTACCATCTGGCCCCAGTGCTGCAATGATACCGCGAGACCCA
CGCTCACCGGCTCCAGATTTATCAGCAATAAACCAGCCAGCCGGAAGGGCCGAGCGCAGAAGTGGTCCTG
CAACTTTATCCGCCTCCATCCAGTCTATTAATTGTTGCCGGGAAGCTAGAGTAAGTAGTTCGCCAGTTAA
TAGTTTGCGCAACGTTGTTGCCATTGCTACAGGCATCGTGGTGTCACGCTCGTCGTTTGGTATGGCTTCA
TTCAGCTCCGGTTCCCAACGATCAAGGCGAGTTACATGATCCCCCATGTTGTGAAAAAAAGCGGTTAGCT
CCTTCGGTCCTCCGATCGTTGTCAGAAGTAAGTTGGCCGCAGTGTTATCACTCATGGTTATGGCAGCACT
GCATAATTCTCTTACTGTCATGCCATCCGTAAGATGCTTTTCTGTGACTGGTGAGTACTCAACCAAGTCA
TTCTGAGAATAGTGTATGCGGCGACCGAGTTGCTCTTGCCCGGCGTCAATACGGGATAATACCGCGCCAC
ATAGCAGAACTTTAAAAGTGCTCATCATTGGAAAACGTTCTTCGGGGCGAAAACTCTCAAGGATCTTACC
GCTGTTGAGATCCAGTTCGATGTAACCCACTCGTGCACCCAACTGATCTTCAGCATCTTTTACTTTCACC
AGCGTTTCTGGGTGAGCAAAAACAGGAAGGCAAAATGCCGCAAAAAAGGGAATAAGGGCGACACGGAAAT
GTTGAATACTCATACTCTTCCTTTTTCAATATTATTGAAGCATTTATCAGGGTTATTGTCTCATGAGCGG
ATACATATTTGAATGTATTTAGAAAAATAAACAAATAGGGGTTCCGCGCACATTTCCCCGAAAAGTGCCA
CCTGACGTCTTATTATCATGACATTAACCTATAAAAATAGGCGTATCACGAGGCCCTTTCGTC
