>Addgene plasmid #84907 | pAG303-Gal-GA50 | addgene partial sequence | sequence record 167298 | T3 5'-GCAATTAACCCTCACTAAAGG-3'
CCTCGAGGCCGCAAATTAAAGCCTTCGAGCGTCCCAAAACCTTCTCAAGCAAGGTTTTCAGTATAATGTT
ACATGCGTACACGCGTCTGTACAGAAAAAAAAGAAAAATTTGAAATATAAATAACGTTCTTAATACTAAC
ATAACTATAAAAAAATAAATAGGGACCTAGACTTCAGGTTGTCTAACTCCTTCCTTTTCGGTTAGAGCGG
ATGTGGGGGGAGGGCGTGAATGTAAGCGTGACATAACTAATTACATGACTCGAGGTCGACGGTATCGATA
AGCTTGATATCGAATTCCTGCAGCCCATCACCACTTTGTACAAGAAAGCTGGGTTAGATCTTTACTTATC
GTCGTCATCCTTGTAATCCAGGATATCATTTGCTGCCAGATCCTCTTCTGAGATGA
