>Addgene plasmid #84907 | pAG303-Gal-GA50 | addgene partial sequence | sequence record 167320 | T7 5'-TAATACGACTCACTATAGGG-3'
CCGCCGAGCGGGTGACAGCCCTCCGAAGGAAGACTCTCCTCCGTGCGTCCTCGTCTTCACCGGTCGCGTT
CCTGAAACGCAGATGTGCCTCGCGCCGCACTGCTCCGAACAATAAAGATTCTACAATACTAGCTTTTATG
GTTATGAAGAGGAAAAATTGGCAGTAACCTGGCCCCACAAACCTTCAAATGAACGAATCAAATTAACAAC
CATAGGATGATAATGCGATTAGTTTTTTAGCCTTATTTCTGGGGTAATTAATCAGCGAAGCGATGATTTT
TGATCTATTAACAGATATATAAATGCAAAAACTGCATAACCACTTTAACTAATACTTTCAACATTTTCGG
TTTGTATTACTTCTTATTCAAATGTAATAAAAGTATCAACAAAAAATTGTTAATATACCTCTATACTTTA
ACGTCAAGGAGAAAAAACCCCGGATTCTAGAACTAGTGGATCCCCCATCACAAGTTTGTACAAAAAAGCA
GGCTTCGAATTCACCATGGGAGCAGGTGCTGGTGCAGGAGCTGGAGCAGGCGCTGGCGCAGGCGCTGGAG
CAGGTGCTGGTGCAGGAGCTGGCGCA
